>Addgene plasmid #174064 | pJL30 | addgene full sequence | sequence record 341957 | Addgene NGS Result
GGCCGGCCATTTAAATGTTTAAACCTACTGCGCCAATTGATGACAATACAGACGATGATAACAAACCGAA
GTTATCTGATGTAGAAAAGGATTAAAGATGCTAAGAGATAGTGATGATATTTCATAAATAATGTAATTCT
ATATATGTTAATTACCTTTTTTGCGAGGCATATTTATGGTGAAGGATAAGTTTTGACCATCAAAGAAGGT
TAATGTGGCTGTGGTTTCAGGGTCCATAAAGCTTTTCAATTCATCTTTTTTTTTTGTTCTTTTTTTTGAT
TCCGGTTTCTTTGAAATTTTTTTGATTCGGTAATCTCCGAGCAGAAGGAAGAACGAAGGAAGGAGCACAG
ACTTAGATTGGTATATATACGCATATGTGGTGTTGAAGAAACATGAGATTGCCCAGTATTCTTAACCCAA
CTGCACAGAACAAAAACCTGCAGGAAACGAAGATAAATCATGTCGAAAGCTACATATAAGGAACGTGCTG
CTACTCATCCTAGTCCTGTTGCTGCCAAGCTATTTAATATCATGCACGAAAAGCAAACAAACTTGTGTGC
TTCATTGGATGTTCGTACCACCAAGGAATTACTGGAGTTAGTTGAAGCATTAGGTCCCAAAATTTGTTTA
CTAAAAACACATGTGGATATCTTGACTGATTTTTCCATGGAGGGCACAGTTAAGCCGCTAAAGGCATTAT
CCGCCAAGTACAATTTTTTACTCTTCGAAGACAGAAAATTTGCTGACATTGGTAATACAGTCAAATTGCA
GTACTCTGCGGGTGTATACAGAATAGCAGAATGGGCAGACATTACGAATGCACACGGTGTGGTGGGCCCA
AATACCTCGAGGGAGCAAGGCAGGTGGTCGACGCGAATTCGGATCCACTAGTGGTACCGAAGTACGGATT
AGAAGCCGCCGAGCGGGTGACAGCCCTCCGAAGGAAGACTCTCCTCCGTGCGTCCTCGTCTTCACCGGTC
GCGTTCCTGAAACGCAGATGTGCCTCGCGCCGCACTGCTCCGAACAATAAAGATTCTACAATACTAGCTT
TTATGGTTATGAAGAGGAAAAATTGGCAGTAACCTGGCCCCACAAACCTTCAAATGAACGAATCAAATTA
ACAACCATAGGATGATAATGCGATTAGTTTTTTAGCCTTATTTCTGGGGTACTGCAGCAGCGAAGCGATG
ATTTTTGATCTATTAACAGATATATAAATGCAAAAACTGTCCCTATCAGTGATAGAGATATCCCTATCAG
TGATAGAGATATTACTTCTTATTCAAATGTAATAAAAGTATCAACAAAAAATTGTTAATATACCTCTATA
CTTTAACGTCAAGGAGAAAAAACCCTGGGCCCTAAAAAAATGGACTACAAAGACCATGACGGTGATTATA
AAGATCATGACATCGATTACAAGGATGACGATGACAAGATGGCCCCCAAGAAAAAGAGGAAGGTGGGCAT
TCACGGGGTGCCGGGTGGAGGTTCTGGTTCTAGACCCGGGGAGCGCCCCTTCCAGTGTCGCATTTGCATG
CGGAACTTTTCGCGCCAGGACAGGCTTGACAGGCATACCCGTACTCATACCGGTGAAAAACCGTTTCAGT
GTCGGATCTGTATGCGAAATTTCTCCCAGAAGGAGCACTTGGCGGGGCATCTACGTACGCACACCGGCGA
GAAGCCATTCCAATGCCGAATATGCATGCGCAACTTCAGTCGCCGCGACAACCTGAACCGGCACCTAAAA
ACCCACCTGAGAGGATCCGGAGGTTCTGGCGGTGGAAGTGGTGGCGGAGGTAGCGGTGGTGGCAGCGGTT
CCTGCAGGAAGATGGACAAAAAGACTATAGTTTGGTTTAGAAGAGACCTAAGGATTGAGGATAATCCTGC
ATTAGCAGCAGCTGCTCACGAAGGATCTGTTTTTCCTGTCTTCATTTGGTGTCCTGAAGAAGAAGGACAG
TTTTATCCTGGAAGAGCTTCAAGATGGTGGATGAAACAATCACTTGCTCACTTATCTCAATCCTTGAAGG
CTCTTGGATCTGACCTCACTTTAATCAAAACCCACAACACGATTTCAGCGATCTTGGATTGTATCCGCGT
TACCGGTGCTACAAAAGTCGTCTTTAACCACCTCTATGATCCTGTTTCGTTAGTTCGGGACCATACCGTA
AAGGAGAAGCTGGTGGAACGTGGGATCTCTGTGCAAAGCTACAATGGAGATCTATTGTATGAACCGTGGG
AGATATACTGCGAAAAGGGCAAACCTTTTACGAGTTTCAATTCTTACTGGAAGAAATGCTTAGATATGTC
GATTGAATCCGTTATGCTTCCTCCTCCTTGGCGGTTGATGCCAATAACTGCAGCGGCTGAAGCGATTTGG
GCGTGTTCGATTGAAGAACTAGGGCTGGAGAATGAGGCCGAGAAACCGAGCAATGCGTTGTTAACTAGAG
CTTGGTCTCCAGGATGGAGCAATGCTGATAAGTTACTAAATGAGTTCATCGAGAAGCAGTTGATAGATTA
TGCAAAGAACAGCAAGAAAGTTGTTGGGAATTCTACTTCACTACTTTCTCCGTATCTCCATTTCGGGGAA
ATAAGCGTCAGACACGTTTTCCAGTGTGCCCGGATGAAACAAATTATATGGGCAAGAGATAAGAACAGTG
AAGGAGAAGAAAGTGCAGATCTTTTTCTTAGGGGAATCGGTTTAAGAGAGTATTCTCGGTATATATGTTT
CAACTTCCCGTTTACTCACGAGCAATCGTTGTTGAGTCATCTTCGGTTTTTCCCTTGGGATGCTGATGTT
GATAAGTTCAAGGCCTGGAGACAAGGCAGGACCGGTTATCCGTTGGTGGATGCCGGAATGAGAGAGCTTT
GGGCTACCGGATGGATGCATAACAGAATAAGAGTGATTGTTTCAAGCTTTGCTGTGAAGTTTCTTCTCCT
TCCATGGAAATGGGGAATGAAGTATTTCTGGGATACACTTTTGGATGCTGATTTGGAATGTGACATCCTT
GGCTGGCAGTATATCTCTGGGAGTATCCCCGATGGCCACGAGCTTGATCGCTTGGACAATCCCGCGTTAC
AAGGCGCCAAATATGACCCAGAAGGTGAGTACATAAGGCAATGGCTTCCCGAGCTTGCGAGATTGCCAAC
TGAATGGATCCATCATCCATGGGACGCTCCTTTAACCGTACTCAAAGCTTCTGGTGTGGAACTCGGAACA
AACTATGCGAAACCCATTGTAGACATCGACACAGCTCGTGAGCTACTAGCTAAAGCTATTTCAAGAACCC
GTGAAGCACAGATCATGATCGGAGCAGCACCTGATGAGATTGTAGCAGATAGCTTCGAGGCCTTAGGGGC
TAATACCATTAAAGAACCTGGTCTTTGCCCATCTGTGTCTTCTAATGACCAACAAGTACCTTCGGCTGTT
CGTTACAACGGGTCAAAGAGAGTGAAACCTGAGGAAGAAGAAGAGAGAGACATGAAGAAATCTAGGGGAT
TCGATGAAAGGGAGTTGTTTTCGACTGCTGAATCTTCTTCTTCTTCGAGTGTGTTTTTCGTTTCGCAGTC
TTGCTCGTTGGCATCAGAAGGGAAGAATCTGGAAGGTATTCAAGATTCATCTGATCAGATTACTACAAGT
TTGGGAAAAAATGGTTGCAAATGAGCGGCCGCCACCGCGGTGGAGCTCTAAGCAAATAGCTAAATTATAT
ACGAATTAATATTATGATTAAGTGTTTACGTGAGTGCGATATTTTTATTACTATCTTATACAGTTGTATA
TACTCTATAAAATGAGTTGTCTATTAATTAACGCGATGAATGCTTTCTGGGTTTACCTCTCCAACAACTC
TAGTTTACTTCTCAATACATTCAATTGTATTTGATTTGTCAATACTTCATCATTAATCAATTCTATAGTT
TTGTTTTTCTCGTTTATTTCCAAATTTAATGCATCAATTTTATTATTCAATTTGTCGTTGATTTTGGTTA
ATGATTTTATGGTTTGATCTCTGGCATTGATTGTTTGTGTTAGTTTTTCATTATTGATAATTAAATTATT
TAAGTTAGTTATCAACTCGGTGTTTTCAAGTTTCAAGTTTTCAATTTCTTTAGAGTTTATTAGATTTGTC
AAAGTTTCTGAATTGCTTGATTGGTCCTGTAGAAGAGTATTTGTTGTTGTGGATAATTGATTCAATTTTT
GAGACAATTGCTGGAAGGCGTTGAAATATCTAGCATCAATCTCATGGTTTTTTTCCCGAGAGTCTCGTAG
ATTCAATTGTTTTAATATATCTTGGGACCACTCTTGATTTGAACTCATGGAAATTAAACTGGGTGTTGTG
TTGTGGTGTAATGATTGTACCCCCTTTGCTTATAATTGTGTGGACGCGTTGAATTGTCCCCACGCCGCGC
CCCTGTAGAGAAATATAAAAGGTTAGGATTTGCCACTGAGGTTCTTCTTTCATATACTTCCTTTTAAAAT
CTTGCTAGGATACAGTTCTCACATCACATCCGAACATAAACAACCATGACAGTCAACACTAAGACCTATA
GTGGGAGAGCAGAAACTCATGCCTCACCAGTAGCACAACGATTATTTCGATTAATGGAACTGAAGAAAAC
CAATTTATGTGCATCAATTGATGTTGATACCACTAAGGAATTCCTTGAATTAATTGATAAATTGGGTCCT
TATGTATGCTTAATCAAGACTCATATTGATATAATCAATGATTTTTCCTATGAATCCACTATTGAACCAT
TATTAGAACTTTCACGTAAACATCAATTTATGATTTTTGAAGATAGAAAATTTGCTGATATTGGTAATAC
CGTGAAGAAACAATATATTGGTGGAGTTTATAAAATTAGTAGTTGGGCAGATATTACTAATGCTCATGGT
GTCACTGGGAATGGAGTAGTTGAAGGATTAAAACAGGGAGCTAAAGAAACCACCACCAACCAAGAGCCAA
GAGGGTTATTGATGTTAGCTGAATTATCATCAGTGGGATCATTAGCATATGGAGAATATTCTCAAAAAAC
TGTTGAAATTGCTAAATCCGATAAGGAATTTGTTATTGGATTTATTGCCCAACGTGATATGGGTGGACAA
GAAGAAGGATTTGATTGGCTTATTATGACACCTGGAGTTGGATTAGATGATAAAGGTGATGGATTAGGAC
AACAATATAGAACTGTTGATGAAGTTGTTAGCACTGGAACTGATATTATCATTGTTGGTAGAGGATTGTT
TGGTAAAGGAAGAGATCCAGATATTGAAGGTAAAAGGTATAGAGATGCTGGTTGGAATGCTTATTTGAAA
AAGACTGGCCAATTATAATCAGTACTGACAATAAAAAGATTCTTGTTTTCAAGAACTTGTCATTTGTATA
GTTTTTTTATATTGTAGTTGTTCTATTTTAATCAAATGTTAGCGTGATTTATATTTTTTTTCGCCTCGAC
ATCATCTGCCCAGATGCGAAGTTAAGTGCGCAGAAAGTAATATCATGCGTCAATCGTATGTGAATGCTGG
TCGCTATACTGCTGTCGATTCGATACTAACGCCGCCATCCAGTGTCGAAAACGAGCTCGAATTCATCGAC
CCGGGAATCTCGGTCGTAATGATTTCTATAATGACGAAAAAAAAAAAATTGGAAAGAAAAAGCTTCATGG
CCTTTATAAAAAGGAACTATCCAATACCTCGCCAGAACCAAGTAACAGTATTTTACGGGGCACAAATCAA
GAACAATAAGACAGGACTGTAAAGATGGACGCATTGAACTCCAAAGAACAACAAGAGTTCCAAAAAGTAG
TGGAACAAAAGCAAATGAAGGATTTCATGCGTTTGTACTCTAATCTGGTAGAAAGATGTTTCACAGACTG
TGTCAATGACTTCACAACATCAAAGCTAACCAATAAGGAACAAACATGCATCATGAAGTGCGTTTAAACG
GCCACGCTGGCCCCCTATAGTGAGTCGTATTACAATTCACTGGCCGTCGTTTTACAACGTCGTGACTGGG
AAAACCCTGGCGTTACCCAACTTAATCGCCTTGCAGCACATCCCCCTTTCGCCAGCTGGCGTAATAGCGA
AGAGGCCCGCACCGATCGCCCTTCCCAACAGTTGCGCAGCCTGAATGGCGAATGG
[124 nt withheld, positions 6146-6269]
C
[91 nt withheld, positions 6271-6361]
A
[49 nt withheld, positions 6363-6411]
CCTTTGACGTTGGAGTCCACGTTCTTT
[37 nt withheld, positions 6439-6475]
ACCCTATCTCGGTCTATTCTTTTGATTTATAAGGGATTTTGCCGATTTCGGCCTATTGGTTAAAAAATGA
GCTGATTTAACAAAAATTTAACGCGAATTTTAACAAAATATTAACGCTTACAATTTCCTGATGCGGTATT
TTCTCCTTACGCATCTGTGCGGTATTTCACACCGCATAGGGTAATAACTGATATAATTAAATTGAAGCTC
TAATTTGTGAGTTTAGTATTAGGATCTCTACCCTTGGCGAAAAGTCCTCTGCCAACAATGATGATATCTG
ATCCACCACTTACAACTTCGTCGACGGTTCTGTACTGCTGACCCAATATGCGTATATATACCAATCTAAG
TCTGTGCTCCTTCCTTCGTTCTTCCTTCTGTTCGGAGATTACCGAATCAAAAAAATTTCAAGGAAACCGA
AATCAAAAAAAAGAATAAAAAAAAAATGATGAATTGAAAAGGTGGTATGGTGCACTCTCAGTACAATCTG
CTCTGATGCCGCATAGTTAAGCCAGCCCCGACACCCGCCAACACCCGCTGACGCGCCCTGACGGGCTTGT
CTGCTCCCGGCATCCGCTTACAGACAAGCTGTGACCGTCTCCGGGAGCTGCATGTGTCAGAGGTTTTCAC
CGTCATCACCGAAACGCGCGAGACGAAAGGGCCTCGTGATACGCCTATTTTTATAGGTTAATGTCATGAT
AATAATGGTTTCTTAGACGTCGGCGCGCCGAGGACGTCAGGTGGCACTTTTCGGGGAAATGTGCGCGGAA
CCCCTATTTGTTTATTTTTCTAAATACATTCAAATATGTATCCGCTCATGAGACAATAACCCTGATAAAT
GCTTCAATAATATTGAAAAAGGAAGAGTATGAGTATTCAACATTTCCGTGTCGCCCTTATTCCCTTTTTT
GCGGCATTTTGCCTTCCTGTTTTTGCTCACCCAGAAACGCTGGTGAAAGTAAAAGATGCTGAAGATCAGT
TGGGTGCACGAGTGGGTTACATCGAACTGGATCTCAACAGCGGTAAGATCCTTGAGAGTTTTCGCCCCGA
AGAACGTTTTCCAATGATGAGCACTTTTAAAGTTCTGCTATGTGGCGCGGTATTATCCCGTATTGACGCC
GGGCAAGAGCAACTCGGTCGCCGCATACACTATTCTCAGAATGACTTGGTTGAGTACTCACCAGTCACAG
AAAAGCATCTTACGGATGGCATGACAGTAAGAGAATTATGCAGTGCTGCCATAACCATGAGTGATAACAC
TGCGGCCAACTTACTTCTGACAACGATCGGAGGACCGAAGGAGCTAACCGCTTTTTTGCACAACATGGGG
GATCATGTAACTCGCCTTGATCGTTGGGAACCGGAGCTGAATGAAGCCATACCAAACGACGAGCGTGACA
CCACGATGCCTGTAGCAATGGCAACAACGTTGCGCAAACTATTAACTGGCGAACTACTTACTCTAGCTTC
CCGGCAACAATTAATAGACTGGATGGAGGCGGATAAAGTTGCAGGACCACTTCTGCGCTCGGCCCTTCCG
GCTGGCTGGTTTATTGCTGATAAATCTGGAGCCGGTGAGCGTGGGTCTCGCGGTATCATTGCAGCACTGG
GGCCAGATGGTAAGCCCTCCCGTATCGTAGTTATCTACACGACGGGGAGTCAGGCAACTATGGATGAACG
AAATAGACAGATCGCTGAGATAGGTGCCTCACTGATTAAGCATTGGTAACTGTCAGACCAAGTTTACTCA
TATATACTTTAGATTGATTTAAAACTTCATTTTTAATTTAAAAGGATCTAGGTGAAGATCCTTTTTGATA
ATCTCATGACCAAAATCCCTTAACGTGAGTTTTCGTTCCACTGAGCGTCAGACCCCGTAGAAAAGATCAA
AGGATCTTCTTGAGATCCTTTTTTTCTGCGCGTAATCTGCTGCTTGCAAACAAAAAAACCACCGCTACCA
GCGGTGGTTTGTTTGCCGGATCAAGAGCTACCAACTCTTTTTCCGAAGGTAACTGGCTTCAGCAGAGCGC
AGATACCAAATACTGTTCTTCTAGTGTAGCCGTAGTTAGGCCACCACTTCAAGAACTCTGTAGCACCGCC
TACATACCTCGCTCTGCTAATCCTGTTACCAGTGGCTGCTGCCAGTGGCGATAAGTCGTGTCTTACCGGG
TTGGACTCAAGACGATAGTTACCGGATAAGGCGCAGCGGTCGGGCTGAACGGGGGGTTCGTGCACACAGC
CCAGCTTGGAGCGAACGACCTACACCGAACTGAGATACCTACAGCGTGAGCTATGAGAAAGCGCCACGCT
TCCCGAAGGGAGAAAGGCGGACAGGTATCCGGTAAGCGGCAGGGTCGGAACAGGAGAGCGCACGAGGGAG
CTTCCAGGGGGAAACGCCTGGTATCTTTATAGTCCTGTCGGGTTTCGCCACCTCTGACTTGAGCGTCGAT
TTTTGTGATGCTCGTCAGGGGGGCGGAGCCTATGGAAAAACGCCAGCAACGCGGCCTTTTTACGGTTCCT
GGCCTTTTGCTGGCCTTTTGCTCACATGTTCTTTCCTGCGTTATCCCCTGATTCTGTGGATAACCGTATT
ACCGCCTTTGAGTGAGCTGATACCGCTCGCCGCAGCCGAACGACCGAGCGCAGCGAGTCAGTGAGCGAGG
AAGCGGAAGAGCGCCCAATACGCAAACCGCCTCTCCCCGCGCGTTGGCCGATTCATTAATGCAGCTGGCA
CGACAGGTTTCCCGACTGGAAAGCGGGCAGTGAGCGCAACGCAATTAATGTGAGTTAGCTCACTCATTAG
GCACCCCAGGCTTTACACTTTATGCTTCCGGCTCGTATGTTGTGTGGAATTGTGAGCGGATAACAATTTC
ACACAGGAAACAGCTATGACCATGATTACGCCAAGCTCGGAATTAACCCTCACTAAAGGGAACAAAAGCT
G
Features (pLannotate 1.2.2; 30 found; start..end, strand, type, name):
    245..459     +  promoter       URA3 promoter: S. cerevisiae URA3
    460..840     +  CDS            URA3 (fragment): orotidine-5'-phosphate decarboxylase, required for uracil biosynthesis; S. cerevisiae URA3; yeast auxotrophic marker, counterselectable with 5-fluoroorotic acid (5-FOA)
    905..1022    +  protein_bind   UAS: upstream activating sequence mediating Gal4-dependent induction Gal4
   1230..1248    +  protein_bind   tet operator: tetO; bacterial operator O2 for the tetR and tetA genes tetracycline repressor TetR
   1251..1269    +  protein_bind   tet operator: tetO; bacterial operator O2 for the tetR and tetA genes tetracycline repressor TetR
   1270..1346    +  promoter       GAL1 promoter (fragment): S. cerevisiae GAL1; inducible promoter, regulated by Gal4
   1373..1438    +  CDS            3xFLAG: three tandem FLAG® epitope tags, followed by an enterokinase cleavage site
   1769..1786    +  CDS            Twin-Strep-tag (fragment): two Strep-Tag®II moieties connected by a linker for enhanced binding to Strep-Tactin®, an engineered form of streptavidin (Schmidt et al., 2013)
   1828..3664    +  CDS            CRY2 (fragment): Arabidopsis thaliana cryptochrome 2 binds to CIB1 upon exposure to blue light (Kennedy et al., 2010)
   3663..3688    -  misc_feature   MCS (fragment): pBluescript multiple cloning site
   4383..4525    +  promoter       TEF promoter (fragment): Ashbya gossypii TEF promoter
   4544..5332    +  CDS            URA3: PYRF_YEAST - Experimental evidence at protein level: Swiss-Prot protein existence level 1. From Saccharomyces cerevisiae (strain ATCC 204508 / S288c) (Baker's yeast).
   5344..5541    +  terminator     TEF terminator: Ashbya gossypii TEF terminator
   5765..5941    +  CDS            TIM9 (fragment): TIM9_YEAST - Experimental evidence at protein level: Swiss-Prot protein existence level 1. Mitochondrial intermembrane chaperone that participates in the import and insertion of multi-pass transmembrane proteins into the mitochondrial inner membrane. Also required for the transfer of beta- barrel precursors from the TOM complex to the sorting and assembly machinery (SAM complex) of the outer membrane. Acts as a chaperone-like protein that protects the hydrophobic precursors from aggregation and guide them through the mitochondrial intermembrane space. Compared to TIM10, it may have a strong st
   5964..5982    -  promoter       T7 promoter: promoter for bacteriophage T7 RNA polymerase
   5985..6142    +  CDS            lacZα (fragment): LacZα fragment of β-galactosidase; lacZ fragment
   6146..6574    +  rep_origin     f1 ori (sequence partly withheld): f1 bacteriophage origin of replication; arrow indicates direction of (+) strand synthesis
   6602..6653    -  misc_feature   bom (fragment): basis of mobility region from pBR322
   6709..6801    -  CDS            URA3 (fragment): PYRF_YEAST - Experimental evidence at protein level: Swiss-Prot protein existence level 1. From Saccharomyces cerevisiae (strain ATCC 204508 / S288c) (Baker's yeast).
   6801..6933    -  promoter       URA3 promoter (fragment): S. cerevisiae URA3
   6941..6990    -  misc_feature   bom (fragment): basis of mobility region from pBR322
   7092..7127    -  CDS            rop (fragment): Rop protein, which maintains plasmids at low copy number; rop
   7239..7343    +  promoter       AmpR promoter: bla
   7344..8204    +  CDS            AmpR: β-lactamase; bla; confers resistance to ampicillin, carbenicillin, and related antibiotics
   8375..8963    +  rep_origin     ori: high-copy-number ColE1/pMB1/pBR322/pUC origin of replication
   9146..9238    +  CDS            lacI (fragment): lac repressor; lacI; The lac repressor binds to the lac operator to inhibit transcription in E. coli. This inhibition can be relieved by adding lactose or isopropyl-β-D-thiogalactopyranoside (IPTG).
   9251..9272    +  protein_bind   CAP binding site: CAP binding activates transcription in the presence of cAMP. E. coli catabolite activator protein
   9287..9317    +  promoter       lac promoter: promoter for the E. coli lac operon
   9325..9341    +  protein_bind   lac operator: The lac repressor binds to the lac operator to inhibit transcription in E. coli. This inhibition can be relieved by adding lactose or isopropyl-β-D-thiogalactopyranoside (IPTG). lac repressor encoded by lacI
   9386..9404    +  promoter       T3 promoter: promoter for bacteriophage T3 RNA polymerase
