[The description below was written by a language model from this plasmid's Addgene catalogue record and pLannotate feature annotations shown in this document.]
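Description:
pJL30 is a 9.4 kb yeast expression plasmid that produces a light-responsive DNA-binding protein for optogenetic control of transcription in Saccharomyces cerevisiae. The record lists the backbone as unknown. The feature table shows a pBluescript-like bacterial scaffold, with a high-copy ColE1/pUC origin, ampicillin resistance (bla), an f1 origin, lac promoter/lacZα remnants, and flanking T3 and T7 promoters. Yeast selection is by URA3, and a full-length URA3 coding sequence sits between Ashbya gossypii TEF promoter and terminator elements. The depositor notes E10G and N257D changes in URA3 that are not known to affect function. No yeast replication origin (2μ or CEN/ARS) is annotated. Additional URA3 promoter and coding fragments and a fragment of TIM9, a yeast mitochondrial chaperone gene, flank the cassette. This would be consistent with homology arms for chromosomal integration, although the record does not state how the plasmid is maintained in yeast.

The expression cassette is driven by a modified GAL1 promoter, with the Gal4-responsive UAS followed by two tet operator sites upstream of the core promoter. This layout suggests galactose induction with optional TetR-based regulation. It drives a fusion of a 3xFLAG tag, three nuclear localization signals, the synthetic 43-8 zinc finger DNA-binding domain, and Arabidopsis thaliana cryptochrome 2 (CRY2), ending in the ADH1 terminator according to the insert name. The zinc finger, NLS and terminator are not individually annotated. A short "Twin-Strep-tag" hit is probably a linker match. CRY2 binds CIB1 under blue light, so the zinc finger anchors CRY2 at its cognate sites and illumination recruits a partner-fused transcription factor. That partner is presumably supplied by the companion plasmid pJL32, whose contents are not described in the record. The construct was used to map dynamic input–output relationships of eukaryotic gene regulation.
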