Addgene plasmid #174064: pJL30
Purpose: Encodes for 43-8 ZF fused to Cry2. Used for optogenetic recruitment of TF. Used with pJL32.
Depositing lab: Albert Keung. Depositing organization: North Carolina State University. Publication: Mapping the dynamic transfer functions of eukaryotic gene regulation. Lee JB, Caywood LM, Lo JY, Levering N, Keung AJ. Cell Syst. 2021 Aug 24. pii: S2405-4712(21)00291-X. doi: 10.1016/j.cels.2021.08.003. PubMed 34469745.
Backbone
  Vector backbone: unknown
  Vector type: Yeast Expression
  Selectable markers: URA3
Growth in bacteria
  Bacterial resistance: Ampicillin, 100 μg/mL
  Growth temperature: 37°C
  Growth strain: NEB Stable
  Copy number: High Copy
Gene/Insert
  Gene/Insert name: pGal1-TetO-3xNLS-43-8ZF-Cry2-tADH1
  Species: S. cerevisiae (budding yeast), A. thaliana (mustard weed), Synthetic
  Promoter: pGal1
  Tag / fusion protein: FLAG
  Cloning method: Restriction Enzyme; 5′ cloning site SpeI (unknown if destroyed); 3′ cloning site MluI (unknown if destroyed)
  Sequencing primers: 5′ ccaagaaaaagaggaaggtgggca; 3′ unknown
Resource information
  A portion of this plasmid was derived from a plasmid made by: ennedy, M.J., Hughes, R.M., Peteya, L.A., Schwartz, J.W., Ehlers, M.D., and Tucker, C.L. (2010). Rapid blue-light-mediated induction of protein interactions in living cells. Nature Methods 7, 973-U948. 10.1038/nmeth.1524. and Keung, A.J., Bashor, C.J., Kiriakov, S., Collins, J.J., and Khalil, A.S. (2014). Using Targeted Chromatin Regulators to Engineer Combinatorial and Spatial Transcriptional Regulation. Cell 158, 110-120. 10.1016/j.cell.2014.04.047
Terms and licenses: Academic/Nonprofit Terms; Industry Terms: Not Available to Industry
Depositor comments: Please visit https://www.biorxiv.org/content/10.1101/2021.01.05.425451v1 for bioRxiv preprint. Please note: Plasmid contains E10G and N257D mutations in URA3. These mutations are not known to affect plasmid function.
How to cite: pJL30 was a gift from Albert Keung (Addgene plasmid # 174064 ; http://n2t.net/addgene:174064 ; RRID:Addgene_174064)
